Addgene plasmid #123502: pMK-Prrn (N. tabacum) BPrrn13
Purpose: MoChlo kit
Depositing lab: Scott Lenaghan & C. Neal Stewart. Depositing organization: University of Tennessee Institute of Agriculture. Publication: MoChlo: A versatile modular cloning toolbox for chloroplast biotechnology. Occhialini A, Piatek A, Pfotenhauer AC, Frazier TP, Stewart CN, Lenaghan S. Plant Physiol. 2019 Jan 24. pii: pp.18.01220. doi: 10.1104/pp.18.01220. PubMed 30679266.
Backbone
  Vector backbone: pMK-T
  Vector type: Synthetic Biology
Growth in bacteria
  Bacterial resistance: Kanamycin, 50 μg/mL
  Growth temperature: 37°C
  Growth strain: Top10
  Copy number: High Copy
Gene/Insert
  Gene/Insert name: Prrn (N. tabacum) BPrrn13
  Cloning method: Restriction Enzyme; 5′ cloning site Unknown (unknown if destroyed)
Terms and licenses: Academic/Nonprofit Terms; Industry Terms: Not Available to Industry
Depositor comments: All inserts have been produced by gene synthesis and cloned in the indicated backbone vector. The insert is a chloroplast promoter designed for Golden-Gate cloning. The Original Material was developed in the performance of research that was funded by Grant Nos. ARPA-E: DE-AR000660 & DARPA: D17AC00016.
How to cite: pMK-Prrn (N. tabacum) BPrrn13 was a gift from Scott Lenaghan & C. Neal Stewart (Addgene plasmid # 123502 ; http://n2t.net/addgene:123502 ; RRID:Addgene_123502)
