[The description below was written by a language model from this plasmid's Addgene catalogue record and pLannotate feature annotations shown in this document.]
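Description:
pMK-Prrn (N. tabacum) BPrrn13 is a small (about 2.5 kb) synthetic-biology part plasmid from the MoChlo kit, a modular cloning toolbox for chloroplast biotechnology. It is built on the pMK-T gene-synthesis backbone and is propagated in E. coli as a high-copy plasmid. Replication relies on a ColE1/pUC-type origin, and selection is by kanamycin through an aminoglycoside phosphotransferase (NeoR/KanR) gene driven by the bla (AmpR) promoter. The remaining annotated backbone elements are short remnants typical of a cloning vector: fragments of an M13 origin, lacZα, lacI and an RSF origin, together with a T7 promoter. None of these appears to play a functional role in the part itself.

The payload is a synthesized version of Prrn from Nicotiana tabacum, described by the depositors as a chloroplast promoter designed for Golden Gate cloning. Prrn is generally known as the plastid ribosomal RNA operon promoter, a strong promoter widely used to drive transgene expression in plastids. "BPrrn13" appears to be the kit's designation for this particular part, but the record does not explain it. The automated feature table does not annotate the promoter. It presumably lies in the unannotated stretch between the T7 promoter and the lacI fragment, although this is an inference from the map. The flanking type IIS sites and overhangs are also not specified, and the cloning sites are listed as unknown.

The plasmid serves as a basic promoter module that can be combined with other MoChlo parts, such as coding sequences and other regulatory elements, to assemble expression cassettes and vectors for chloroplast transformation.
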