Features (pLannotate 1.2.2; 8 found; start..end, strand, type, name):
      3..134     -  rep_origin     M13 ori (fragment): M13 bacteriophage origin of replication; arrow indicates direction of (+) strand synthesis
    155..311     -  CDS            lacZα (fragment): LacZα fragment of β-galactosidase; lacZ fragment
    320..338     +  promoter       T7 promoter: promoter for bacteriophage T7 RNA polymerase
    582..629     -  CDS            lacI (fragment): lac repressor; lacI; The lac repressor binds to the lac operator to inhibit transcription in E. coli. This inhibition can be relieved by adding lactose or isopropyl-β-D-thiogalactopyranoside (IPTG).
    666..706     -  rep_origin     RSF ori (fragment): Plasmids containing the RSF 1030 origin of replication can be propagated in E. coli cells that contain additional plasmids with compatible origins.
    784..1372    -  rep_origin     ori: high-copy-number ColE1/pMB1/pBR322/pUC origin of replication
   1546..2340    -  CDS            NeoR/KanR: aminoglycoside phosphotransferase confers resistance to neomycin, kanamycin, and G418 (Geneticin®)
   2341..2445    -  promoter       AmpR promoter: bla
>Addgene plasmid #123502 | pMK-Prrn (N. tabacum) BPrrn13 | addgene full sequence | sequence record 247831 | Addgene NGS Result
CTAAATTGTAAGCGTTAATATTTTGTTAAAATTCGCGTTAAATTTTTGTTAAATCAGCTCATTTTTTAAC
CAATAGGCCGAAATCGGCAAAATCCCTTATAAATCAAAAGAATAGACCGAGATAGGGTTGAGTGGCCGCT
ACAGGGCGCTCCCATTCGCCATTCAGGCTGCGCAACTGTTGGGAAGGGCGTTTCGGTGCGGGCCTCTTCG
CTATTACGCCAGCTGGCGAAAGGGGGATGTGCTGCAAGGCGATTAAGTTGGGTAACGCCAGGGTTTTCCC
AGTCACGACGTTGTAAAACGACGGCCAGTGAGCGCGACGTAATACGACTCACTATAGGGCGAATTGAAGG
AAGGCCGTCAAGGCCACGTGTCTTGTCCAGAGCTCGGTCTCAGGAGGCTCCCCCGCCGTCGTTCAATGAG
AATGGATAAGAGGCTCGTGGGATTGGAGTGAGGGGGCAGGGATGGCTATATTTCTGGGAGCGAACTCCGG
GCGAATACGAAGCGCTTGGATACAGTTGTAGGGAGGGATTTTACTTGAGACCGGTACCTGGAGCACAAGA
CTGGCCTCATGGGCCTTCCTTTCACTGCCCGCTTTCCAGTCGGGAAACCTGTCGTGCCAGCTGCATTAAC
ATGGTCATAGCTGTTTCCTTGCGTATTGGGCGCTCTCCGCTTCCTCGCTCACTGACTCGCTGCGCTCGGT
CGTTCGGGTAAAGCCTGGGGTGCCTAATGAGCAAAAGGCCAGCAAAAGGCCAGGAACCGTAAAAAGGCCG
CGTTGCTGGCGTTTTTCCATAGGCTCCGCCCCCCTGACGAGCATCACAAAAATCGACGCTCAAGTCAGAG
GTGGCGAAACCCGACAGGACTATAAAGATACCAGGCGTTTCCCCCTGGAAGCTCCCTCGTGCGCTCTCCT
GTTCCGACCCTGCCGCTTACCGGATACCTGTCCGCCTTTCTCCCTTCGGGAAGCGTGGCGCTTTCTCATA
GCTCACGCTGTAGGTATCTCAGTTCGGTGTAGGTCGTTCGCTCCAAGCTGGGCTGTGTGCACGAACCCCC
CGTTCAGCCCGACCGCTGCGCCTTATCCGGTAACTATCGTCTTGAGTCCAACCCGGTAAGACACGACTTA
TCGCCACTGGCAGCAGCCACTGGTAACAGGATTAGCAGAGCGAGGTATGTAGGCGGTGCTACAGAGTTCT
TGAAGTGGTGGCCTAACTACGGCTACACTAGAAGAACAGTATTTGGTATCTGCGCTCTGCTGAAGCCAGT
TACCTTCGGAAAAAGAGTTGGTAGCTCTTGATCCGGCAAACAAACCACCGCTGGTAGCGGTGGTTTTTTT
GTTTGCAAGCAGCAGATTACGCGCAGAAAAAAAGGATCTCAAGAAGATCCTTTGATCTTTTCTACGGGGT
CTGACGCTCAGTGGAACGAAAACTCACGTTAAGGGATTTTGGTCATGAGATTATCAAAAAGGATCTTCAC
CTAGATCCTTTTAAATTAAAAATGAAGTTTTAAATCAATCTAAAGTATATATGAGTAAACTTGGTCTGAC
AGTTATTAGAAAAATTCATCCAGCAGACGATAAAACGCAATACGCTGGCTATCCGGTGCCGCAATGCCAT
ACAGCACCAGAAAACGATCCGCCCATTCGCCGCCCAGTTCTTCCGCAATATCACGGGTGGCCAGCGCAAT
ATCCTGATAACGATCCGCCACGCCCAGACGGCCGCAATCAATAAAGCCGCTAAAACGGCCATTTTCCACC
ATAATGTTCGGCAGGCACGCATCACCATGGGTCACCACCAGATCTTCGCCATCCGGCATGCTCGCTTTCA
GACGCGCAAACAGCTCTGCCGGTGCCAGGCCCTGATGTTCTTCATCCAGATCATCCTGATCCACCAGGCC
CGCTTCCATACGGGTACGCGCACGTTCAATACGATGTTTCGCCTGATGATCAAACGGACAGGTCGCCGGG
TCCAGGGTATGCAGACGACGCATGGCATCCGCCATAATGCTCACTTTTTCTGCCGGCGCCAGATGGCTAG
ACAGCAGATCCTGACCCGGCACTTCGCCCAGCAGCAGCCAATCACGGCCCGCTTCGGTCACCACATCCAG
CACCGCCGCACACGGAACACCGGTGGTGGCCAGCCAGCTCAGACGCGCCGCTTCATCCTGCAGCTCGTTC
AGCGCACCGCTCAGATCGGTTTTCACAAACAGCACCGGACGACCCTGCGCGCTCAGACGAAACACCGCCG
CATCAGAGCAGCCAATGGTCTGCTGCGCCCAATCATAGCCAAACAGACGTTCCACCCACGCTGCCGGGCT
ACCCGCATGCAGGCCATCCTGTTCAATCATACTCTTCCTTTTTCAATATTATTGAAGCATTTATCAGGGT
TATTGTCTCATGAGCGGATACATATTTGAATGTATTTAGAAAAATAAACAAATAGGGGTTCCGCGCACAT
TTCCCCGAAAAGTGCCAC
