>Addgene plasmid #123502 | pMK-Prrn (N. tabacum) BPrrn13 | depositor partial sequence | sequence record 235627 | Prrn (N. tabacum) BPrrn13
GCTCCCCCGCCGTCGTTCAATGAGAATGGATAAGAGGCTCGTGGGATTGGAGTGAGGGGGCAGGGATGGC
TATATTTCTGGGAGCGAACTCCGGGCGAATACGAAGCGCTTGGATACAGTTGTAGGGAGGGATTT
